>Addgene plasmid #240593 | pET21a asyn(66-140) K80E/E83K | addgene full sequence | sequence record 481736 | Addgene NGS Result
TGGCGAATGGG
[124 nt withheld, positions 12-135]
C
[91 nt withheld, positions 137-227]
A
[49 nt withheld, positions 229-277]
CCTTTGACGTTGGAGTCCACGTTCTTT
[37 nt withheld, positions 305-341]
ACCCTATCTCGGTCTATTCTTTTGATTTATAAGGGATTTTGCCGATTTCGGCCTATTGGTTAAAAAATGA
GCTGATTTAACAAAAATTTAACGCGAATTTTAACAAAATATTAACGTTTACAATTTCAGGTGGCACTTTT
CGGGGAAATGTGCGCGGAACCCCTATTTGTTTATTTTTCTAAATACATTCAAATATGTATCCGCTCATGA
GACAATAACCCTGATAAATGCTTCAATAATATTGAAAAAGGAAGAGTATGAGTATTCAACATTTCCGTGT
CGCCCTTATTCCCTTTTTTGCGGCATTTTGCCTTCCTGTTTTTGCTCACCCAGAAACGCTGGTGAAAGTA
AAAGATGCTGAAGATCAGTTGGGTGCACGAGTGGGTTACATCGAACTGGATCTCAACAGCGGTAAGATCC
TTGAGAGTTTTCGCCCCGAAGAACGTTTTCCAATGATGAGCACTTTTAAAGTTCTGCTATGTGGCGCGGT
ATTATCCCGTATTGACGCCGGGCAAGAGCAACTCGGTCGCCGCATACACTATTCTCAGAATGACTTGGTT
GAGTACTCACCAGTCACAGAAAAGCATCTTACGGATGGCATGACAGTAAGAGAATTATGCAGTGCTGCCA
TAACCATGAGTGATAACACTGCGGCCAACTTACTTCTGACAACGATCGGAGGACCGAAGGAGCTAACCGC
TTTTTTGCACAACATGGGGGATCATGTAACTCGCCTTGATCGTTGGGAACCGGAGCTGAATGAAGCCATA
CCAAACGACGAGCGTGACACCACGATGCCTGCAGCAATGGCAACAACGTTGCGCAAACTATTAACTGGCG
AACTACTTACTCTAGCTTCCCGGCAACAATTAATAGACTGGATGGAGGCGGATAAAGTTGCAGGACCACT
TCTGCGCTCGGCCCTTCCGGCTGGCTGGTTTATTGCTGATAAATCTGGAGCCGGTGAGCGTGGGTCTCGC
GGTATCATTGCAGCACTGGGGCCAGATGGTAAGCCCTCCCGTATCGTAGTTATCTACACGACGGGGAGTC
AGGCAACTATGGATGAACGAAATAGACAGATCGCTGAGATAGGTGCCTCACTGATTAAGCATTGGTAACT
GTCAGACCAAGTTTACTCATATATACTTTAGATTGATTTAAAACTTCATTTTTAATTTAAAAGGATCTAG
GTGAAGATCCTTTTTGATAATCTCATGACCAAAATCCCTTAACGTGAGTTTTCGTTCCACTGAGCGTCAG
ACCCCGTAGAAAAGATCAAAGGATCTTCTTGAGATCCTTTTTTTCTGCGCGTAATCTGCTGCTTGCAAAC
AAAAAAACCACCGCTACCAGCGGTGGTTTGTTTGCCGGATCAAGAGCTACCAACTCTTTTTCCGAAGGTA
ACTGGCTTCAGCAGAGCGCAGATACCAAATACTGTCCTTCTAGTGTAGCCGTAGTTAGGCCACCACTTCA
AGAACTCTGTAGCACCGCCTACATACCTCGCTCTGCTAATCCTGTTACCAGTGGCTGCTGCCAGTGGCGA
TAAGTCGTGTCTTACCGGGTTGGACTCAAGACGATAGTTACCGGATAAGGCGCAGCGGTCGGGCTGAACG
GGGGGTTCGTGCACACAGCCCAGCTTGGAGCGAACGACCTACACCGAACTGAGATACCTACAGCGTGAGC
TATGAGAAAGCGCCACGCTTCCCGAAGGGAGAAAGGCGGACAGGTATCCGGTAAGCGGCAGGGTCGGAAC
AGGAGAGCGCACGAGGGAGCTTCCAGGGGGAAACGCCTGGTATCTTTATAGTCCTGTCGGGTTTCGCCAC
CTCTGACTTGAGCGTCGATTTTTGTGATGCTCGTCAGGGGGGCGGAGCCTATGGAAAAACGCCAGCAACG
CGGCCTTTTTACGGTTCCTGGCCTTTTGCTGGCCTTTTGCTCACATGTTCTTTCCTGCGTTATCCCCTGA
TTCTGTGGATAACCGTATTACCGCCTTTGAGTGAGCTGATACCGCTCGCCGCAGCCGAACGACCGAGCGC
AGCGAGTCAGTGAGCGAGGAAGCGGAAGAGCGCCTGATGCGGTATTTTCTCCTTACGCATCTGTGCGGTA
TTTCACACCGCATATATGGTGCACTCTCAGTACAATCTGCTCTGATGCCGCATAGTTAAGCCAGTATACA
CTCCGCTATCGCTACGTGACTGGGTCATGGCTGCGCCCCGACACCCGCCAACACCCGCTGACGCGCCCTG
ACGGGCTTGTCTGCTCCCGGCATCCGCTTACAGACAAGCTGTGACCGTCTCCGGGAGCTGCATGTGTCAG
AGGTTTTCACCGTCATCACCGAAACGCGCGAGGCAGCTGCGGTAAAGCTCATCAGCGTGGTCGTGAAGCG
ATTCACAGATGTCTGCCTGTTCATCCGCGTCCAGCTCGTTGAGTTTCTCCAGAAGCGTTAATGTCTGGCT
TCTGATAAAGCGGGCCATGTTAAGGGCGGTTTTTTCCTGTTTGGTCACTGATGCCTCCGTGTAAGGGGGA
TTTCTGTTCATGGGGGTAATGATACCGATGAAACGAGAGAGGATGCTCACGATACGGGTTACTGATGATG
AACATGCCCGGTTACTGGAACGTTGTGAGGGTAAACAACTGGCGGTATGGATGCGGCGGGACCAGAGAAA
AATCACTCAGGGTCAATGCCAGCGCTTCGTTAATACAGATGTAGGTGTTCCACAGGGTAGCCAGCAGCAT
CCTGCGATGCAGATCCGGAACATAATGGTGCAGGGCGCTGACTTCCGCGTTTCCAGACTTTACGAAACAC
GGAAACCGAAGACCATTCATGTTGTTGCTCAGGTCGCAGACGTTTTGCAGCAGCAGTCGCTTCACGTTCG
CTCGCGTATCGGTGATTCATTCTGCTAACCAGTAAGGCAACCCCGCCAGCCTAGCCGGGTCCTCAACGAC
AGGAGCACGATCATGCGCACCCGTGGGGCCGCCATGCCGGCGATAATGGCCTGCTTCTCGCCGAAACGTT
TGGTGGCGGGACCAGTGACGAAGGCTTGAGCGAGGGCGTGCAAGATTCCGAATACCGCAAGCGACAGGCC
GATCATCGTCGCGCTCCAGCGAAAGCGGTCCTCGCCGAAAATGACCCAGAGCGCTGCCGGCACCTGTCCT
ACGAGTTGCATGATAAAGAAGACAGTCATAAGTGCGGCGACGATAGTCATGCCCCGCGCCCACCGGAAGG
AGCTGACTGGGTTGAAGGCTCTCAAGGGCATCGGTCGAGATCCCGGTGCCTAATGAGTGAGCTAACTTAC
ATTAATTGCGTTGCGCTCACTGCCCGCTTTCCAGTCGGGAAACCTGTCGTGCCAGCTGCATTAATGAATC
GGCCAACGCGCGGGGAGAGGCGGTTTGCGTATTGGGCGCCAGGGTGGTTTTTCTTTTCACCAGTGAGACG
GGCAACAGCTGATTGCCCTTCACCGCCTGGCCCTGAGAGAGTTGCAGCAAGCGGTCCACGCTGGTTTGCC
CCAGCAGGCGAAAATCCTGTTTGATGGTGGTTAACGGCGGGATATAACATGAGCTGTCTTCGGTATCGTC
GTATCCCACTACCGAGATATCCGCACCAACGCGCAGCCCGGACTCGGTAATGGCGCGCATTGCGCCCAGC
GCCATCTGATCGTTGGCAACCAGCATCGCAGTGGGAACGATGCCCTCATTCAGCATTTGCATGGTTTGTT
GAAAACCGGACATGGCACTCCAGTCGCCTTCCCGTTCCGCTATCGGCTGAATTTGATTGCGAGTGAGATA
TTTATGCCAGCCAGCCAGACGCAGACGCGCCGAGACAGAACTTAATGGGCCCGCTAACAGCGCGATTTGC
TGGTGACCCAATGCGACCAGATGCTCCACGCCCAGTCGCGTACCGTCTTCATGGGAGAAAATAATACTGT
TGATGGGTGTCTGGTCAGAGACATCAAGAAATAACGCCGGAACATTAGTGCAGGCAGCTTCCACAGCAAT
GGCATCCTGGTCATCCAGCGGATAGTTAATGATCAGCCCACTGACGCGTTGCGCGAGAAGATTGTGCACC
GCCGCTTTACAGGCTTCGACGCCGCTTCGTTCTACCATCGACACCACCACGCTGGCACCCAGTTGATCGG
CGCGAGATTTAATCGCCGCGACAATTTGCGACGGCGCGTGCAGGGCCAGACTGGAGGTGGCAACGCCAAT
CAGCAACGACTGTTTGCCCGCCAGTTGTTGTGCCACGCGGTTGGGAATGTAATTCAGCTCCGCCATCGCC
GCTTCCACTTTTTCCCGCGTTTTCGCAGAAACGTGGCTGGCCTGGTTCACCACGCGGGAAACGGTCTGAT
AAGAGACACCGGCATACTCTGCGACATCGTATAACGTTACTGGTTTCACATTCACCACCCTGAATTGACT
CTCTTCCGGGCGCTATCATGCCATACCGCGAAAGGTTTTGCGCCATTCGATGGTGTCCGGGATCTCGACG
CTCTCCCTTATGCGACTCCTGCATTAGGAAGCAGCCCAGTAGTAGGTTGAGGCCGTTGAGCACCGCCGCC
GCAAGGAATGGTGCATGCAAGGAGATGGCGCCCAACAGTCCCCCGGCCACGGGGCCTGCCACCATACCCA
CGCCGAAACAAGCGCTCATGAGCCCGAAGTGGCGAGCCCGATCTTCCCCATCGGTGATGTCGGCGATATA
GGCGCCAGCAACCGCACCTGTGGCGCCGGTGATGCCGGCCACGATGCGTCCGGCGTAGAGGATCGAGATC
TCGATCCCGCGAAATTAATACGACTCACTATAGGGGAATTGTGAGCGGATAACAATTCCCCTCTAGAAAT
AATTTTGTTTAACTTTAAGAAGGAGATATACATATGCATCACCATCATCACCACGATGACGATGACAAGG
TTGGAGGAGCAGTGGTGACGGGTGTGACAGCAGTAGCCCAGGAGACAGTGAAGGGAGCAGGGAGCATTGC
AGCAGCCACTGGCTTTGTCAAAAAGGACCAGTTGGGCAAGAATGAAGAAGGAGCCCCACAGGAAGGAATT
CTGGAAGATATGCCTGTGGATCCTGACAATGAGGCTTATGAAATGCCTTCTGAGGAAGGGTATCAAGACT
ATGAACCTGAAGCCTAACTCGAGCACCACCACCACCACCACTGAGATCCGGCTGCTAACAAAGCCCGAAA
GGAAGCTGAGTTGGCTGCTGCCACCGCTGAGCAATAACTAGCATAACCCCTTGGGGCCTCTAAACGGGTC
TTGAGGGGTTTTTTGCTGAAAGGAGGAACTATATCCGGAT
Features (pLannotate 1.2.2; 19 found; start..end, strand, type, name):
     12..467     +  rep_origin     f1 ori (sequence partly withheld): f1 bacteriophage origin of replication; arrow indicates direction of (+) strand synthesis
    494..598     +  promoter       AmpR promoter: bla
    599..1459    +  CDS            AmpR: β-lactamase; bla; confers resistance to ampicillin, carbenicillin, and related antibiotics
   1630..2218    +  rep_origin     ori: high-copy-number ColE1/pMB1/pBR322/pUC origin of replication
   2404..2546    -  misc_feature   bom: basis of mobility region from pBR322
   2648..2839    -  CDS            rop: Rop protein, which maintains plasmids at low copy number; rop
   2856..3236    +  CDS            YPB1_ECOLX: Protein predicted: Swiss-Prot protein existence level 4. From Escherichia coli.
   3308..3599    -  CDS            TcR (fragment): tetracycline efflux protein; tet; confers resistance to tetracycline
   3614..3635    -  protein_bind   CAP binding site: CAP binding activates transcription in the presence of cAMP. E. coli catabolite activator protein
   3648..4730    -  CDS            lacI: lac repressor; lacI; The lac repressor binds to the lac operator to inhibit transcription in E. coli. This inhibition can be relieved by adding lactose or isopropyl-β-D-thiogalactopyranoside (IPTG).
   4731..4808    -  promoter       lacI promoter: lacI
   4816..5095    -  CDS            TcR (fragment): tetracycline efflux protein; tet; confers resistance to tetracycline
   5117..5135    +  promoter       T7 promoter: promoter for bacteriophage T7 RNA polymerase
   5136..5160    +  protein_bind   lac operator: The lac repressor binds to the lac operator to inhibit transcription in E. coli. This inhibition can be relieved by adding lactose or isopropyl-β-D-thiogalactopyranoside (IPTG). lac repressor encoded by lacI
   5175..5197    +  RBS            RBS: efficient ribosome binding site from bacteriophage T7 gene 10 (Olins and Rangwala, 1989)
   5241..5465    +  CDS            SNCA (fragment): SYUA_HUMAN - Also known as NACP, PARK1. Experimental evidence at protein level: Swiss-Prot protein existence level 1. Neuronal protein that plays several roles in synaptic activity such as regulation of synaptic vesicle trafficking and subsequent neurotransmitter release. Participates as a monomer in synaptic vesicle exocytosis by enhancing vesicle priming, fusion and dilation of exocytotic fusion pores (PubMed:28288128, PubMed:30404828). Mechanistically, acts by increasing local Ca(2+) release from microdomains which is essential for the enhancement of ATP-induced exocytosis (PubMed:30404828)
   5475..5492    +  CDS            9xHis (fragment): 9xHis affinity tag
   5502..5551    +  CDS            SET1 (fragment): solubility-enhancement tag derived from T7 phage gene 10B
   5559..5606    +  terminator     T7 terminator: transcription terminator for bacteriophage T7 RNA polymerase
