[The description below was written by a language model from this plasmid's Addgene catalogue record and pLannotate feature annotations shown in this document.]
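Description:
pET21a asyn(66-140) K80E/E83K is a bacterial expression plasmid built on the pET21a backbone for overproducing an N-terminally truncated form of human alpha-synuclein (SNCA) in E. coli. The synthesized insert encodes only residues 66–140 and carries two substitutions, K80E and E83K, which swap the charges at these two positions. Based on the associated publication title, the construct belongs to a study of how charged residues contribute to fibril formation by a lysosome-derived alpha-synuclein truncation.

Expression follows the standard pET arrangement. A T7 promoter followed by a lac operator and the T7 gene 10 ribosome binding site drives the coding sequence, and a T7 terminator lies downstream. The plasmid also carries lacI, so transcription is repressed until IPTG is added in a host that supplies T7 RNA polymerase. The catalogue lists a 6xHis tag at the N terminus of the insert. The feature table does not annotate a His tag there. It does leave a short unannotated stretch between the ribosome binding site and the SNCA fragment, and it detects a His-tag sequence just downstream of the insert, which corresponds to the C-terminal His tag native to pET21a. Whether that downstream tag is translated depends on the presence of a stop codon after the insert, which the record does not show.

The plasmid is selected with ampicillin through the bla gene. It replicates from a pBR322-type origin with the rop and bom elements, consistent with its low-copy listing. An f1 origin is also present. The short tetracycline-resistance fragments and other small annotated hits appear to be nonfunctional backbone remnants.
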