Addgene plasmid #240593: pET21a asyn(66-140) K80E/E83K
Purpose: Overexpress truncated alpha-Synuclein protein
Depositing lab: Jennifer Lee. Depositing organization: National Heart, Lung, and Blood Institute (NHLBI). Publication: Defining essential charged residues in fibril formation of a lysosomal derived N-terminal alpha-synuclein truncation. McGlinchey RP, Ramos S, Dimitriadis EK, Wilson CB, Lee JC. Nat Commun. 2025 Apr 23;16(1):3825. doi: 10.1038/s41467-025-58899-9. PubMed 40268916.
Backbone
  Vector backbone: pET21a
  Vector type: Bacterial Expression
Growth in bacteria
  Bacterial resistance: Ampicillin, 100 μg/mL
  Growth temperature: 37°C
  Growth strain: DH5alpha
  Copy number: Low Copy
Gene/Insert
  Gene/Insert name: aSyn
  Species: H. sapiens (human)
  Mutation: aa 66-140 only, E83K, K80E
  Entrez Gene: SNCA (a.k.a. NACP, PARK1, PARK4, PD1)
  Promoter: T7
  Tag / fusion protein: 6xHis (N terminal on insert)
  Cloning method: Gene Synthesis
  Sequencing primers: 5′ T7 fwd
Terms and licenses: Academic/Nonprofit Terms; Industry Terms: Not Available to Industry
How to cite: pET21a asyn(66-140) K80E/E83K was a gift from Jennifer Lee (Addgene plasmid # 240593 ; http://n2t.net/addgene:240593 ; RRID:Addgene_240593)
